Addgene plasmid #245021: mCherry Rab27a
Purpose: Distribution and localization of human wild-type Rab27a in cells
Depositing lab: Thomas Martin. Depositing organization: University of Wisconsin, Madison.
Backbone
  Vector backbone: C1
  Vector type: Mammalian Expression
Growth in bacteria
  Bacterial resistance: Ampicillin, 100 μg/mL
  Growth temperature: 37°C
  Growth strain: DH5alpha
  Copy number: High Copy
Gene/Insert
  Gene/Insert name: Rab27
  Species: H. sapiens (human)
  Entrez Gene: RAB27A (a.k.a. GS2, HsT18676, RAB27, RAM)
  Tag / fusion protein: mCherry (N terminal on insert)
  Cloning method: Restriction Enzyme; 5′ cloning site Unknown (unknown if destroyed)
Terms and licenses: Academic/Nonprofit Terms; Industry Terms: Not Available to Industry
How to cite: mCherry Rab27a was a gift from Thomas Martin (Addgene plasmid # 245021 ; http://n2t.net/addgene:245021 ; RRID:Addgene_245021)
