[The description below was written by a language model from this plasmid's Addgene catalogue record and pLannotate feature annotations shown in this document.]
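Description:
mCherry Rab27a is a mammalian expression plasmid of about 5.8 kb that encodes human wild-type RAB27A fused at its N terminus to the monomeric red fluorescent protein mCherry. The catalogue lists the backbone simply as "C1", but the sequenced feature map looks more like a multisite Gateway-assembled expression clone. An attB4 site precedes the CMV enhancer/promoter, attB1 lies between the promoter and the mCherry start, and attB2 follows the RAB27A coding sequence. The listed cloning method is restriction enzyme, with the sites recorded as unknown, so the exact construction route is not clear from the record. The mCherry and RAB27A reading frames are directly adjacent, giving a single fusion transcript. An SV40 poly(A) signal sits downstream of the fusion, although it is annotated on the reverse strand next to a small large T antigen fragment.

A second, independent cassette places a puromycin N-acetyltransferase gene under its own CMV enhancer/promoter with a bGH polyadenylation signal, which allows puromycin selection of transfected mammalian cells or derivation of stable lines. In bacteria the plasmid replicates from a high-copy ColE1/pUC-type origin and is selected with ampicillin through the bla gene and its native promoter.

RAB27A is a small GTPase that cycles between GTP- and GDP-bound states and regulates the late endocytic pathway, secretion, and the docking and priming of secretory granules. The stated purpose of the construct is to visualise the distribution and localisation of the wild-type protein in cells by red fluorescence imaging.
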