Features (pLannotate 1.2.2; 16 found; start..end, strand, type, name):
     32..52      +  protein_bind   attB4: mutant version of attB; core recombination site for the Gateway® BP reaction BP Clonase™
    113..416     +  enhancer       CMV enhancer: human cytomegalovirus immediate early enhancer
    417..620     +  promoter       CMV promoter: human cytomegalovirus (CMV) immediate early promoter
    642..662     +  protein_bind   attB1: mutant version of attB; core recombination site for the Gateway® BP reaction BP Clonase™
    672..1379    +  CDS            mCherry: mCherry is a basic (constitutively fluorescent) red fluorescent protein published in 2004, derived from Discosoma sp.. It is reported to be a very rapidly-maturing monomer with low acid sensitivity.
   1380..2042    +  CDS            RAB27A: RB27A_HUMAN - Also known as RAB27. Experimental evidence at protein level: Swiss-Prot protein existence level 1. Small GTPase which cycles between active GTP-bound and inactive GDP-bound states. In its active state, binds to a variety of effector proteins to regulate homeostasis of late endocytic pathway, including endosomal positioning, maturation and secretion (PubMed:30771381). Plays a role in cytotoxic granule exocytosis in lymphocytes. Required for both granule maturation and granule docking and priming at the immunologic synapse. From Homo sapiens (Human).
   2046..2070    -  protein_bind   attB2: mutant version of attB; recombination site for the Gateway® BP reaction BP Clonase™
   2099..2220    -  polyA_signal   SV40 poly(A) signal: SV40 polyadenylation signal
   2243..2311    -  CDS            large T antigen (fragment): large T antigen from SV40 (simian virus 40)
   2318..2697    +  enhancer       CMV enhancer: human cytomegalovirus immediate early enhancer
   2698..2901    +  promoter       CMV promoter: human cytomegalovirus (CMV) immediate early promoter
   2934..3533    +  CDS            PuroR: puromycin N-acetyltransferase; pac from Streptomyces alboniger; confers resistance to puromycin
   3577..3801    +  polyA_signal   bGH poly(A) signal: bovine growth hormone polyadenylation signal
   3997..4585    -  rep_origin     ori: high-copy-number ColE1/pMB1/pBR322/pUC origin of replication
   4756..5616    -  CDS            AmpR: β-lactamase; bla; confers resistance to ampicillin, carbenicillin, and related antibiotics
   5617..5721    -  promoter       AmpR promoter: bla
>Addgene plasmid #245021 | mCherry Rab27a | addgene full sequence | sequence record 487483 | Addgene NGS Result
CGAGGCCCTTTCGTCGGCGCGCCGCGGCCGCCAACTTTGTATAGAAAAGTTGTAGTTATTAATAGTAATC
AATTACGGGGTCATTAGTTCATAGCCCATATATGGAGTTCCGCGTTACATAACTTACGGTAAATGGCCCG
CCTGGCTGACCGCCCAACGACCCCCGCCCATTGACGTCAATAATGACGTATGTTCCCATAGTAACGCCAA
TAGGGACTTTCCATTGACGTCAATGGGTGGAGTATTTACGGTAAACTGCCCACTTGGCAGTACATCAAGT
GTATCATATGCCAAGTACGCCCCCTATTGACGTCAATGACGGTAAATGGCCCGCCTGGCATTATGCCCAG
TACATGACCTTATGGGACTTTCCTACTTGGCAGTACATCTACGTATTAGTCATCGCTATTACCATGGTGA
TGCGGTTTTGGCAGTACATCAATGGGCGTGGATAGCGGTTTGACTCACGGGGATTTCCAAGTCTCCACCC
CATTGACGTCAATGGGAGTTTGTTTTGGCACCAAAATCAACGGGACTTTCCAAAATGTCGTAACAACTCC
GCCCCATTGACGCAAATGGGCGGTAGGCGTGTACGGTGGGAGGTCTATATAAGCAGAGCTGGTTTAGTGA
ACCGTCAGATCCAAGTTTGTACAAAAAAGCAGGCTGCCACCATGGTGAGCAAGGGCGAGGAGGATAACAT
GGCCATCATCAAGGAGTTCATGCGCTTCAAGGTGCACATGGAGGGCTCCGTGAACGGCCACGAGTTCGAG
ATCGAGGGCGAGGGCGAGGGCCGCCCCTACGAGGGCACCCAGACCGCCAAGCTGAAGGTGACCAAGGGTG
GCCCCCTGCCCTTCGCCTGGGACATCCTGTCCCCTCAGTTCATGTACGGCTCCAAGGCCTACGTGAAGCA
CCCCGCCGACATCCCCGACTACTTGAAGCTGTCCTTCCCCGAGGGCTTCAAGTGGGAGCGCGTGATGAAC
TTCGAGGACGGCGGCGTGGTGACCGTGACCCAGGACTCCTCCCTGCAGGACGGCGAGTTCATCTACAAGG
TGAAGCTGCGCGGCACCAACTTCCCCTCCGACGGCCCCGTAATGCAGAAGAAGACCATGGGCTGGGAGGC
CTCCTCCGAGCGGATGTACCCCGAGGACGGCGCCCTGAAGGGCGAGATCAAGCAGAGGCTGAAGCTGAAG
GACGGCGGCCACTACGACGCTGAGGTCAAGACCACCTACAAGGCCAAGAAGCCCGTGCAGCTGCCCGGCG
CCTACAACGTCAACATCAAGTTGGACATCACCTCCCACAACGAGGACTACACCATCGTGGAACAGTACGA
ACGCGCCGAGGGCCGCCACTCCACCGGCGGCATGGACGAGCTGTACAAGATGTCTGATGGAGATTATGAT
TACCTCATCAAGTTTTTAGCTTTGGGAGACTCTGGTGTAGGGAAGACCAGTGTACTTTACCAATATACAG
ATGGTAAATTTAACTCCAAATTTATCACAACAGTGGGCATTGATTTCAGGGAAAAAAGAGTGGTGTACAG
AGCCAGTGGGCCGGATGGAGCCACTGGCAGAGGCCAGAGAATCCACCTGCAGTTATGGGACACAGCAGGG
CAGGAGAGGTTTCGTAGCTTAACGACAGCGTTCTTCAGAGATGCTATGGGTTTTCTTCTACTTTTTGATC
TGACAAATGAGCAAAGTTTCCTCAATGTCAGAAACTGGATAAGCCAGCTACAGATGCATGCATATTGTGA
AAACCCAGATATAGTGCTGTGTGGAAACAAGAGTGATCTGGAGGACCAGAGAGTAGTGAAAGAGGAGGAA
GCCATAGCACTCGCAGAGAAATATGGAATCCCCTACTTTGAAACTAGTGCTGCCAATGGGACAAACATAA
GCCAAGCAATTGAGATGCTTCTGGACCTGATAATGAAGCGAATGGAACGGTGTGTGGACAAGTCCTGGAT
TCCTGAAGGAGTGGTGCGATCAAATGGTCATGCCTCTACGGATCAGTTAAGTGAAGAAAAGGAGAAAGGG
GCATGTGGCTGTTGAACCCAGCTTTCTTGTACAAAGTGGTGATGGCCGGCCGCTTCGAGCAGACATGATA
AGATACATTGATGAGTTTGGACAAACCACAACTAGAATGCAGTGAAAAAAATGCTTTATTTGTGAAATTT
GTGATGCTATTGCTTTATTTGTAACCATTATAAGCTGCAATAAACAAGTTAACAACAACAATTGCATTCA
TTTTATGTTTCAGGTTCAGGGGGAGGTGTGGGAGGTTTTTTAAAGCAAGTAAAACCTCTACAAATGTGGT
ACGCGTTGACATTGATTATTGACTAGTTATTAATAGTAATCAATTACGGGGTCATTAGTTCATAGCCCAT
ATATGGAGTTCCGCGTTACATAACTTACGGTAAATGGCCCGCCTGGCTGACCGCCCAACGACCCCCGCCC
ATTGACGTCAATAATGACGTATGTTCCCATAGTAACGCCAATAGGGACTTTCCATTGACGTCAATGGGTG
GAGTATTTACGGTAAACTGCCCACTTGGCAGTACATCAAGTGTATCATATGCCAAGTACGCCCCCTATTG
ACGTCAATGACGGTAAATGGCCCGCCTGGCATTATGCCCAGTACATGACCTTATGGGACTTTCCTACTTG
GCAGTACATCTACGTATTAGTCATCGCTATTACCATGGTGATGCGGTTTTGGCAGTACATCAATGGGCGT
GGATAGCGGTTTGACTCACGGGGATTTCCAAGTCTCCACCCCATTGACGTCAATGGGAGTTTGTTTTGGC
ACCAAAATCAACGGGACTTTCCAAAATGTCGTAACAACTCCGCCCCATTGACGCAAATGGGCGGTAGGCG
TGTACGGTGGGAGGTCTATATAAGCAGAGCTCTCTGGCTAACTAGAGAACCCACTGCGCCACCATGACCG
AGTACAAGCCCACGGTGCGCCTCGCCACCCGCGACGACGTCCCCAGGGCCGTACGCACCCTCGCCGCCGC
GTTCGCCGACTACCCCGCCACGCGCCACACCGTCGATCCGGACCGCCACATCGAGCGGGTCACCGAGCTG
CAAGAACTCTTCCTCACGCGCGTCGGGCTCGACATCGGCAAGGTGTGGGTCGCGGACGACGGCGCCGCGG
TGGCGGTCTGGACCACGCCGGAGAGCGTCGAAGCGGGGGCGGTGTTCGCCGAGATCGGCCCGCGCATGGC
CGAGTTGAGCGGTTCCCGGCTGGCCGCGCAGCAACAGATGGAAGGCCTCCTGGCGCCGCACCGGCCCAAG
GAGCCCGCGTGGTTCCTGGCCACCGTCGGCGTCTCGCCCGACCACCAGGGCAAGGGTCTGGGCAGCGCCG
TCGTGCTCCCCGGAGTGGAGGCGGCCGAGCGCGCCGGGGTGCCCGCCTTCCTGGAGACCTCCGCGCCCCG
CAACCTCCCCTTCTACGAGCGGCTCGGCTTCACCGTCACCGCCGACGTCGAGGTGCCCGAAGGACCGCGC
ACCTGGTGCATGACCCGCAAGCCCGGTGCCTGACTCGAGTCTAGAGGGCCCGTTTAAACCCGCTGATCAG
CCTCGACTGTGCCTTCTAGTTGCCAGCCATCTGTTGTTTGCCCCTCCCCCGTGCCTTCCTTGACCCTGGA
AGGTGCCACTCCCACTGTCCTTTCCTAATAAAATGAGGAAATTGCATCGCATTGTCTGAGTAGGTGTCAT
TCTATTCTGGGGGGTGGGGTGGGGCAGGACAGCAAGGGGGAGGATTGGGAAGACAATAGCAGGCATGCTG
GGGATGCGGTGGGCTCTATGGGCGGCCGCGGCGCTCTTCCGCTTCCTCGCTCACTGACTCGCTGCGCTCG
GTCGTTCGGCTGCGGCGAGCGGTATCAGCTCACTCAAAGGCGGTAATACGGTTATCCACAGAATCAGGGG
ATAACGCAGGAAAGAACATGTGAGCAAAAGGCCAGCAAAAGGCCAGGAACCGTAAAAAGGCCGCGTTGCT
GGCGTTTTTCCATAGGCTCCGCCCCCCTGACGAGCATCACAAAAATCGACGCTCAAGTCAGAGGTGGCGA
AACCCGACAGGACTATAAAGATACCAGGCGTTTCCCCCTGGAAGCTCCCTCGTGCGCTCTCCTGTTCCGA
CCCTGCCGCTTACCGGATACCTGTCCGCCTTTCTCTCTTCGGGAAGCGTGGCGCTTTCTCATAGCTCACG
CTGTAGGTATCTCAGTTCGGTGTAGGTCGTTCGCTCCAAGCTGGGCTGTGTGCACGAACCCCCCGTTCAG
CCCGACCGCTGCGCCTTATCCGGTAACTATCGTCTTGAGTCCAACCCGGTAAGACACGACTTATCGCCAC
TGGCAGCAGCCACTGGTAACAGGATTAGCAGAGCGAGGTATGTAGGCGGTGCTACAGAGTTCTTGAAGTG
GTGGCCTAACTACGGCTACACTAGAAGAACAGTATTTGGTATCTGCGCTCTGCTGAAGCCAGTTACCTTC
GGAAAAAGAGTTGGTAGCTCTTGATCCGGCAAACAAACCACCGCTGGTAGCGGTGGTTTTTTTGTTTGCA
AGCAGCAGATTACGCGCAGAAAAAAAGGATCTCAAGAAGATCCTTTGATCTTTTCTACGGGGTCTGACGC
TCAGTGGAACGAAAACTCACGTTAAGGGATTTTGGTCATGAGATTATCAAAAAGGATCTTCACCTAGATC
CTTTTAAATTAAAAATGAAGTTTTAAATCAATCTAAAGTATATATGAGTAAACTTGGTCTGACAGTTACC
AATGCTTAATCAGTGAGGCACCTATCTCAGCGATCTGTCTATTTCGTTCATCCATAGTTGCCTGACTCCC
CGTCGTGTAGATAACTACGATACGGGAGGGCTTACCATCTGGCCCCAGTGCTGCAATGATACCGCGAGAC
CCACGCTCACCGGCTCCAGATTTATCAGCAATAAACCAGCCAGCCGGAAGGGCCGAGCGCAGAAGTGGTC
CTGCAACTTTATCCGCCTCCATCCAGTCTATTAATTGTTGCCGGGAAGCTAGAGTAAGTAGTTCGCCAGT
TAATAGTTTGCGCAACGTTGTTGCCATTGCTACAGGCATCGTGGTGTCACGCTCGTCGTTTGGTATGGCT
TCATTCAGCTCCGGTTCCCAACGATCAAGGCGAGTTACATGATCCCCCATGTTGTGCAAAAAAGCGGTTA
GCTCCTTCGGTCCTCCGATCGTTGTCAGAAGTAAGTTGGCCGCAGTGTTATCACTCATGGTTATGGCAGC
ACTGCATAATTCTCTTACTGTCATGCCATCCGTAAGATGCTTTTCTGTGACTGGTGAGTACTCAACCAAG
TCATTCTGAGAATAGTGTATGCGGCGACCGAGTTGCTCTTGCCCGGCGTCAATACGGGATAATACCGCGC
CACATAGCAGAACTTTAAAAGTGCTCATCATTGGAAAACGTTCTTCGGGGCGAAAACTCTCAAGGATCTT
ACCGCTGTTGAGATCCAGTTCGATGTAACCCACTCGTGCACCCAACTGATCTTCAGCATCTTTTACTTTC
ACCAGCGTTTCTGGGTGAGCAAAAACAGGAAGGCAAAATGCCGCAAAAAAGGGAATAAGGGCGACACGGA
AATGTTGAATACTCATACTCTTCCTTTTTCAATATTATTGAAGCATTTATCAGGGTTATTGTCTCATGAG
CGGATACATATTTGAATGTATTTAGAAAAATAAACAAATAGGGGTTCCGCGCACATTTCCCCGAAAAGTG
CCACCTGACGTCTAAGAAACCATTATTATCATGACATTAACCTATAAAAATAGGCGTATCA
